>Addgene plasmid #162094 | pEpicVector3G_Puro-T2A-EGFP-StrepTagII-FLAG-AU1 | addgene full sequence | sequence record 318189 | Addgene NGS Result
GGCTCCGGTGCCCGTCAGTGGGCAGAGCGCACATCGCCCACAGTCCCCGAGAAGTTGGGGGGAGGGGTCG
GCAATTGAACCGGTGCCTAGAGAAGGTGGCGCGGGGTAAACTGGGAAAGTGATGTCGTGTACTGGCTCCG
CCTTTTTCCCGAGGGTGGGGGAGAACCGTATATAAGTGCAGTAGTCGCCGTGAACGTTCTTTTTCGCAAC
GGGTTTGCCGCCAGAACACAGGTAAGTGCCGTGTGTGGTTCCCGCGGGCCTGGCCTCTTTACGGGTTATG
GCCCTTGCGTGCCTTGAATTACTTCCACCTGGCTGCAGTACGTGATTCTTGATCCCGAGCTTCGGGTTGG
AAGTGGGTGGGAGAGTTCGAGGCCTTGCGCTTAAGGAGCCCCTTCGCCTCGTGCTTGAGTTGAGGCCTGG
CCTGGGCGCTGGGGCCGCCGCGTGCGAATCTGGTGGCACCTTCGCGCCTGTCTCGCTGCTTTCGATAAGT
CTCTAGCCATTTAAAATTTTTGATGACCTGCTGCGACGCTTTTTTTCTGGCAAGATAGTCTTGTAAATGC
GGGCCAAGATCTGCACACTGGTATTTCGGTTTTTGGGGCCGCGGGCGGCGACGGGGCCCGTGCGTCCCAG
CGCACATGTTCGGCGAGGCGGGGCCTGCGAGCGCGGCCACCGAGAATCGGACGGGGGTAGTCTCAAGCTG
GCCGGCCTGCTCTGGTGCCTGGTCTCGCGCCGCCGTGTATCGCCCCGCCCTGGGCGGCAAGGCTGGCCCG
GTCGGCACCAGTTGCGTGAGCGGAAAGATGGCCGCTTCCCGGCCCTGCTGCAGGGAGCTCAAAATGGAGG
ACGCGGCGCTCGGGAGAGCGGGCGGGTGAGTCACCCACACAAAGGAAAAGGGCCTTTCCGTCCTCAGCCG
TCGCTTCATGTGACTCCACGGAGTACCGGGCGCCGTCCAGGCACCTCGATTAGTTCTCGAGCTTTTGGAG
TACGTCGTCTTTAGGTTGGGGGGAGGGGTTTTATGCGATGGAGTTTCCCCACACTGAGTGGGTGGAGACT
GAAGTTAGGCCAGCTTGGCACTTGATGTAATTCTCCTTGGAATTTGCCCTTTTTGAGTTTGGATCTTGGT
TCATTCTCAAGCCTCAGACAGTGGTTCAAAGTTTTTTTCTTCCATTTCAGGTGTCGTGACAAGTTTGTAC
AAAAAAGCAGGCTGCCACCATGACCGAGTACAAGCCCACGGTGCGCCTCGCCACCCGCGACGACGTCCCC
AGGGCCGTACGCACCCTCGCCGCCGCGTTCGCCGACTACCCCGCCACGCGCCACACCGTCGATCCGGACC
GCCACATCGAGCGGGTCACCGAGCTGCAAGAACTCTTCCTCACGCGCGTCGGGCTCGACATCGGCAAGGT
GTGGGTCGCGGACGACGGCGCCGCGGTGGCGGTCTGGACCACGCCGGAGAGCGTCGAAGCGGGGGCGGTG
TTCGCCGAGATCGGCCCGCGCATGGCCGAGTTGAGCGGTTCCCGGCTGGCCGCGCAGCAACAGATGGAAG
GCCTCCTGGCGCCGCACCGGCCCAAGGAGCCCGCGTGGTTCCTGGCCACCGTCGGCGTCTCGCCCGACCA
CCAGGGCAAGGGTCTGGGCAGCGCCGTCGTGCTCCCCGGAGTGGAGGCGGCCGAGCGCGCCGGGGTGCCC
GCCTTCCTGGAGACCTCCGCGCCCCGCAACCTCCCCTTCTACGAGCGGCTCGGCTTCACCGTCACCGCCG
ACGTCGAGGTGCCCGAAGGACCGCGCACCTGGTGCATGACCCGCAAGCCCGGTGCCGGAAGCGGAGAGGG
CAGGGGAAGTCTTCTAACATGCGGGGACGTGGAGGAAAATCCCGGCCCCATGGTGAGCAAGGGCGAGGAG
CTGTTCACCGGGGTGGTGCCCATCCTGGTCGAGCTGGACGGCGACGTAAACGGCCACAAGTTCAGCGTGT
CCGGCGAGGGCGAGGGCGATGCCACCTACGGCAAGCTGACCCTGAAGTTCATCTGCACCACCGGCAAGCT
GCCCGTGCCCTGGCCCACCCTCGTGACCACCCTGACCTACGGCGTGCAGTGCTTCAGCCGCTACCCCGAC
CACATGAAGCAGCACGACTTCTTCAAGTCCGCCATGCCCGAAGGCTACGTCCAGGAGCGCACCATCTTCT
TCAAGGACGACGGCAACTACAAGACCCGCGCCGAGGTGAAGTTCGAGGGCGACACCCTGGTGAACCGCAT
CGAGCTGAAGGGCATCGACTTCAAGGAGGACGGCAACATCCTGGGGCACAAGCTGGAGTACAACTACAAC
AGCCACAACGTCTATATCATGGCCGACAAGCAGAAGAACGGCATCAAGGTGAACTTCAAGATCCGCCACA
ACATCGAGGACGGCAGCGTGCAGCTCGCCGACCACTACCAGCAGAACACCCCCATCGGCGACGGCCCCGT
GCTGCTGCCCGACAACCACTACCTGAGCACCCAGTCCGCCCTGAGCAAAGACCCCAACGAGAAGCGCGAT
CACATGGTCCTGCTGGAGTTCGTGACCGCCGCCGGGATCACTCTCGGCATGGACGAGCTGTACAAGGGTG
GCAGCGGCGGCGGCGGCTCTGGCGGCAACTGGAGCCACCCCCAGTTCGAGAAGGACTACAAAGACGATGA
CGACAAGGACACCTACAGATACATCTAAACCCAGCTTTCTTGTACAAAGTGGTGATAATCGAATTCCGAT
AATCAACCTCTGGATTACAAAATTTGTGAAAGATTGACTGGTATTCTTAACTATGTTGCTCCTTTTACGC
TATGTGGATACGCTGCTTTAATGCCTTTGTATCATGCTATTGCTTCCCGTATGGCTTTCATTTTCTCCTC
CTTGTATAAATCCTGGTTGCTGTCTCTTTATGAGGAGTTGTGGCCCGTTGTCAGGCAACGTGGCGTGGTG
TGCACTGTGTTTGCTGACGCAACCCCCACTGGTTGGGGCATTGCCACCACCTGTCAGCTCCTTTCCGGGA
CTTTCGCTTTCCCCCTCCCTATTGCCACGGCGGAACTCATCGCCGCCTGCCTTGCCCGCTGCTGGACAGG
GGCTCGGCTGTTGGGCACTGACAATTCCGTGGTGTTGTCGGGGAAGCTGACGTCCTTTCCATGGCTGCTC
GCCTGTGTTGCCACCTGGATTCTGCGCGGGACGTCCTTCTGCTACGTCCCTTCGGCCCTCAATCCAGCGG
ACCTTCCTTCCCGCGGCCTGCTGCCGGCTCTGCGGCCTCTTCCGCGTCTTCGCCTTCGCCCTCAGACGAG
TCGGATCTCCCTTTGGGCCGCCTCCCCGCATCGGGAATTCCCGCGGTTCGCTTTAAGACCAATGACTTAC
AAGGCAGCTGTAGATCTTAGCCACTTTTTAAAAGAAAAGGGGGGACTGGAAGGGCTAATTCACTCCCAAC
GAAGACAAGATCTGCTTTTTGCTTGTACTGGGTCTCTCTGGTTAGACCAGATCTGAGCCTGGGAGCTCTC
TGGCTAACTAGGGAACCCACTGCTTAAGCCTCAATAAAGCTTGCCTTGAGTGCTTCAAGTAGTGTGTGCC
CGTCTGTTGTGTGACTCTGGTAACTAGAGATCCCTCAGACCCTTTTAGTCAGTGTGGAAAATCTCTAGCA
GTAGTAGTTCATGTCATCTTATTATTCAGTATTTATAACTTGCAAAGAAATGAATATCAGAGAGTGAGAG
GAACTTGTTTATTGCAGCTTATAATGGTTACAAATAAAGCAATAGCATCACAAATTTCACAAATAAAGCA
TTTTTTTCACTGCATTCTAGTTGTGGTTTGTCCAAACTCATCAATGTATCTTATCATGTCTGGCTCTAGC
TATCCCGCCCCTAACTCCGCCCATCCCGCCCCTAACTCCGCCCAGTTCCGCCCATTCTCCGCCCCATGGC
TGACTAATTTTTTTTATTTATGCAGAGGCCGAGGCCGCCTCGGCCTCTGAGCTATTCCAGAAGTAGTGAG
GAGGCTTTTTTGGAGGCCTAGGGACGTACCCAATTCGCCCTATAGTGAGTCGTATTACGCGCGCTCACTG
GCCGTCGTTTTACAACGTCGTGACTGGGAAAACCCTGGCGTTACCCAACTTAATCGCCTTGCAGCACATC
CCCCTTTCGCCAGCTGGCGTAATAGCGAAGAGGCCCGCACCGATCGCCCTTCCCAACAGTTGCGCAGCCT
GAATGGCGAATGGG
[124 nt withheld, positions 4215-4338]
C
[91 nt withheld, positions 4340-4430]
A
[49 nt withheld, positions 4432-4480]
CCTTTGACGTTGGAGTCCACGTTCTTT
[37 nt withheld, positions 4508-4544]
ACCCTATCTCGGTCTATTCTTTTGATTTATAAGGGATTTTGCCGATTTCGGCCTATTGGTTAAAAAATGA
GCTGATTTAACAAAAATTTAACGCGAATTTTAACAAAATATTAACGCTTACAATTTAGGTGGCACTTTTC
GGGGAAATGTGCGCGGAACCCCTATTTGTTTATTTTTCTAAATACATTCAAATATGTATCCGCTCATGAG
ACAATAACCCTGATAAATGCTTCAATAATATTGAAAAAGGAAGAGTATGAGTATTCAACATTTCCGTGTC
GCCCTTATTCCCTTTTTTGCGGCATTTTGCCTTCCTGTTTTTGCTCACCCAGAAACGCTGGTGAAAGTAA
AAGATGCTGAAGATCAGTTGGGTGCACGAGTGGGTTACATCGAACTGGATCTCAACAGCGGTAAGATCCT
TGAGAGTTTTCGCCCCGAAGAACGTTTTCCAATGATGAGCACTTTTAAAGTTCTGCTATGTGGCGCGGTA
TTATCCCGTATTGACGCCGGGCAAGAGCAACTCGGTCGCCGCATACACTATTCTCAGAATGACTTGGTTG
AGTACTCACCAGTCACAGAAAAGCATCTTACGGATGGCATGACAGTAAGAGAATTATGCAGTGCTGCCAT
AACCATGAGTGATAACACTGCGGCCAACTTACTTCTGACAACGATCGGAGGACCGAAGGAGCTAACCGCT
TTTTTGCACAACATGGGGGATCATGTAACTCGCCTTGATCGTTGGGAACCGGAGCTGAATGAAGCCATAC
CAAACGACGAGCGTGACACCACGATGCCTGTAGCAATGGCAACAACGTTGCGCAAACTATTAACTGGCGA
ACTACTTACTCTAGCTTCCCGGCAACAATTAATAGACTGGATGGAGGCGGATAAAGTTGCAGGACCACTT
CTGCGCTCGGCCCTTCCGGCTGGCTGGTTTATTGCTGATAAATCTGGAGCCGGTGAGCGTGGGTCTCGCG
GTATCATTGCAGCACTGGGGCCAGATGGTAAGCCCTCCCGTATCGTAGTTATCTACACGACGGGGAGTCA
GGCAACTATGGATGAACGAAATAGACAGATCGCTGAGATAGGTGCCTCACTGATTAAGCATTGGTAACTG
TCAGACCAAGTTTACTCATATATACTTTAGATTGATTTAAAACTTCATTTTTAATTTAAAAGGATCTAGG
TGAAGATCCTTTTTGATAATCTCATGACCAAAATCCCTTAACGTGAGTTTTCGTTCCACTGAGCGTCAGA
CCCCGTAGAAAAGATCAAAGGATCTTCTTGAGATCCTTTTTTTCTGCGCGTAATCTGCTGCTTGCAAACA
AAAAAACCACCGCTACCAGCGGTGGTTTGTTTGCCGGATCAAGAGCTACCAACTCTTTTTCCGAAGGTAA
CTGGCTTCAGCAGAGCGCAGATACCAAATACTGTTCTTCTAGTGTAGCCGTAGTTAGGCCACCACTTCAA
GAACTCTGTAGCACCGCCTACATACCTCGCTCTGCTAATCCTGTTACCAGTGGCTGCTGCCAGTGGCGAT
AAGTCGTGTCTTACCGGGTTGGACTCAAGACGATAGTTACCGGATAAGGCGCAGCGGTCGGGCTGAACGG
GGGGTTCGTGCACACAGCCCAGCTTGGAGCGAACGACCTACACCGAACTGAGATACCTACAGCGTGAGCT
ATGAGAAAGCGCCACGCTTCCCGAAGAGAGAAAGGCGGACAGGTATCCGGTAAGCGGCAGGGTCGGAACA
GGAGAGCGCACGAGGGAGCTTCCAGGGGGAAACGCCTGGTATCTTTATAGTCCTGTCGGGTTTCGCCACC
TCTGACTTGAGCGTCGATTTTTGTGATGCTCGTCAGGGGGGCGGAGCCTATGGAAAAACGCCAGCAACGC
GGCCTTTTTACGGTTCCTGGCCTTTTGCTGGCCTTTTGCTCACATGTTCTTTCCTGCGTTATCCCCTGAT
TCTGTGGATAACCGTATTACCGCCTTTGAGTGAGCTGATACCGCTCGCCGCAGCCGAACGACCGAGCGCA
GCGAGTCAGTGAGCGAGGAAGCGGAAGAGCGCCCAATACGCAAACCGCCTCTCCCCGCGCGTTGGCCGAT
TCATTAATGCAGCTGGCACGACAGGTTTCCCGACTGGAAAGCGGGCAGTGAGCGCAACGCAATTAATGTG
AGTTAGCTCACTCATTAGGCACCCCAGGCTTTACACTTTATGCTTCCGGCTCGTATGTTGTGTGGAATTG
TGAGCGGATAACAATTTCACACAGGAAACAGCTATGACCATGATTACGCCAAGCGCGCAATTAACCCTCA
CTAAAGGGAACAAAAGCTGGAGCTGCAAGCTTAATGTAGTCTTATGCAATACTCTTGTAGTCTTGCAACA
TGGTAACGATGAGTTAGCAACATGCCTTACAAGGAGAGAAAAAGCACCGTGCATGCCGATTGGTGGAAGT
AAGGTGGTACGATCGTGCCTTATTAGGAAGGCAACAGACGGGTCTGACATGGATTGGACGAACCACTGAA
TTGCCGCATTGCAGAGATATTGTATTTAAGTGCCTAGCTCGATACATAAACGGGTCTCTCTGGTTAGACC
AGATCTGAGCCTGGGAGCTCTCTGGCTAACTAGGGAACCCACTGCTTAAGCCTCAATAAAGCTTGCCTTG
AGTGCTTCAAGTAGTGTGTGCCCGTCTGTTGTGTGACTCTGGTAACTAGAGATCCCTCAGACCCTTTTAG
TCAGTGTGGAAAATCTCTAGCAGTGGCGCCCGAACAGGGACTTGAAAGCGAAAGGGAAACCAGAGGAGCT
CTCTCGACGCAGGACTCGGCTTGCTGAAGCGCGCACGGCAAGAGGCGAGGGGCGGCGACTGGTGAGTACG
CCAAAAATTTTGACTAGCGGAGGCTAGAAGGAGAGAGATGGGTGCGAGAGCGTCAGTATTAAGCGGGGGA
GAATTAGATCGCGATGGGAAAAAATTCGGTTAAGGCCAGGGGGAAAGAAAAAATATAAATTAAAACATAT
AGTATGGGCAAGCAGGGAGCTAGAACGATTCGCAGTTAATCCTGGCCTGTTAGAAACATCAGAAGGCTGT
AGACAAATACTGGGACAGCTACAACCATCCCTTCAGACAGGATCAGAAGAACTTAGATCATTATATAATA
CAGTAGCAACCCTCTATTGTGTGCATCAAAGGATAGAGATAAAAGACACCAAGGAAGCTTTAGACAAGAT
AGAGGAAGAGCAAAACAAAAGTAAGACCACCGCACAGCAAGCGGCCGCTGATCTTCAGACCTGGAGGAGG
AGATATGAGGGACAATTGGAGAAGTGAATTATATAAATATAAAGTAGTAAAAATTGAACCATTAGGAGTA
GCACCCACCAAGGCAAAGAGAAGAGTGGTGCAGAGAGAAAAAAGAGCAGTGGGAATAGGAGCTTTGTTCC
TTGGGTTCTTGGGAGCAGCAGGAAGCACTATGGGCGCAGCGTCAATGACGCTGACGGTACAGGCCAGACA
ATTATTGTCTGGTATAGTGCAGCAGCAGAACAATTTGCTGAGGGCTATTGAGGCGCAACAGCATCTGTTG
CAACTCACAGTCTGGGGCATCAAGCAGCTCCAGGCAAGAATCCTGGCTGTGGAAAGATACCTAAAGGATC
AACAGCTCCTGGGGATTTGGGGTTGCTCTGGAAAACTCATTTGCACCACTGCTGTGCCTTGGAATGCTAG
TTGGAGTAATAAATCTCTGGAACAGATTTGGAATCACACGACCTGGATGGAGTGGGACAGAGAAATTAAC
AATTACACAAGCTTAATACACTCCTTAATTGAAGAATCGCAAAACCAGCAAGAAAAGAATGAACAAGAAT
TATTGGAATTAGATAAATGGGCAAGTTTGTGGAATTGGTTTAACATAACAAATTGGCTGTGGTATATAAA
ATTATTCATAATGATAGTAGGAGGCTTGGTAGGTTTAAGAATAGTTTTTGCTGTACTTTCTATAGTGAAT
AGAGTTAGGCAGGGATATTCACCATTATCGTTTCAGACCCACCTCCCAACCCCGAGGGGACCCGACAGGC
CCGAAGGAATAGAAGAAGAAGGTGGAGAGAGAGACAGAGACAGATCCATTCGATTAGTGAACGGATCTCG
ACGGTATCGCTAGCTTTTAAAAGAAAAGGGGGGATTGGGGGGTACAGTGCAGGGGAAAGAATAGTAGACA
TAATAGCAACAGACATACAAACTAAAGAATTACAAAAACAAATTACAAAAATTCAAAATTTTACTAGTGA
TTATCGGATCAACTTTGTATAGAAAAGTTG
Features (pLannotate 1.2.2; 33 found; start..end, strand, type, name):
     20..231     +  promoter       EF-1α core promoter: core promoter for human elongation factor EF-1α
    232..341     +  intron         EF-1α intron A (fragment): intron upstream of the start codon of human EF-1α
    967..1170    +  intron         EF-1α intron A: truncated intron upstream of the start codon of human EF-1α
   1179..1203    +  protein_bind   attB1: mutant version of attB; recombination site for the Gateway® BP reaction BP Clonase™
   1210..1806    +  CDS            PuroR (fragment): puromycin N-acetyltransferase; pac from Streptomyces; confers resistance to puromycin
   1816..1869    +  CDS            T2A: 2A peptide from Thosea asigna virus capsid protein Eukaryotic ribosomes fail to insert a peptide bond between the Gly and Pro residues, yielding separate polypeptides.
   1870..2586    +  CDS            EGFP: EGFP is a basic (constitutively fluorescent) green fluorescent protein published in 1996, derived from Aequorea victoria. It is reported to be a rapidly-maturing weak dimer with moderate acid sensitivity.
   2641..2663    +  CDS            3xFLAG (fragment): three tandem FLAG® epitope tags
   2689..2713    -  protein_bind   attB2: mutant version of attB; recombination site for the Gateway® BP reaction BP Clonase™
   2731..3319    +  misc_feature   WPRE: woodchuck hepatitis virus posttranscriptional regulatory element
   3386..3405    +  misc_feature   cPPT/CTS (fragment): central polypurine tract and central termination sequence of HIV-1
   3407..3640    +  LTR            3' LTR (ΔU3): self-inactivating 3' long terminal repeat (LTR) from HIV-1
   3712..3833    +  polyA_signal   SV40 poly(A) signal: SV40 polyadenylation signal
   3873..4008    +  rep_origin     SV40 ori: SV40 origin of replication
   4029..4047    -  promoter       T7 promoter: promoter for bacteriophage T7 RNA polymerase
   4055..4210    +  CDS            lacZα (fragment): LacZα fragment of β-galactosidase; lacZ fragment
   4215..4643    +  rep_origin     f1 ori (sequence partly withheld): f1 bacteriophage origin of replication; arrow indicates direction of (+) strand synthesis
   4696..4800    +  promoter       AmpR promoter: bla
   4801..5661    +  CDS            AmpR: β-lactamase; bla; confers resistance to ampicillin, carbenicillin, and related antibiotics
   5832..6420    +  rep_origin     ori: high-copy-number ColE1/pMB1/pBR322/pUC origin of replication
   6603..6695    +  CDS            lacI (fragment): lac repressor; lacI; The lac repressor binds to the lac operator to inhibit transcription in E. coli. This inhibition can be relieved by adding lactose or isopropyl-β-D-thiogalactopyranoside (IPTG).
   6708..6729    +  protein_bind   CAP binding site: CAP binding activates transcription in the presence of cAMP. E. coli catabolite activator protein
   6744..6774    +  promoter       lac promoter: promoter for the E. coli lac operon
   6782..6798    +  protein_bind   lac operator: The lac repressor binds to the lac operator to inhibit transcription in E. coli. This inhibition can be relieved by adding lactose or isopropyl-β-D-thiogalactopyranoside (IPTG). lac repressor encoded by lacI
   6843..6861    +  promoter       T3 promoter: promoter for bacteriophage T3 RNA polymerase
   6889..7115    +  promoter       RSV promoter: Rous sarcoma virus enhancer/promoter
   7116..7296    +  LTR            5' LTR (truncated): truncated 5' long terminal repeat (LTR) from HIV-1
   7343..7468    +  misc_feature   HIV-1 Ψ: packaging signal of human immunodeficiency virus type 1
   7452..7815    +  CDS            HIV-1 gag (fragment): gag protein from human immunodeficiency virus 1; gag
   7961..8194    +  misc_feature   RRE: The Rev response element (RRE) of HIV-1 allows for Rev-dependent mRNA export from the nucleus to the cytoplasm.
   8571..8671    +  CDS            Rev (fragment): human immunodeficiency virus 1 (HIV-1) Rev protein; rev; enhances nuclear export of unspliced and incompletely spliced viral mRNAs
   8689..8806    +  misc_feature   cPPT/CTS: central polypurine tract and central termination sequence of HIV-1
   8824..8844    +  protein_bind   attB4: mutant version of attB; core recombination site for the Gateway® BP reaction BP Clonase™
