[The description below was written by a language model from this plasmid's Addgene catalogue record and pLannotate feature annotations shown in this document.]
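Description:
pEpicVector3G_Puro-T2A-EGFP-StrepTagII-FLAG-AU1 is a third-generation, self-inactivating lentiviral transfer plasmid of about 8.8 kb built on a commercial pLV backbone. In bacteria it is maintained through a high-copy ColE1/pUC-type origin and selected with ampicillin via the β-lactamase gene; an f1 origin, an SV40 origin and remnants of a lac/T7/T3 cloning region are also present in the backbone. The viral portion starts with an RSV promoter fused to a truncated HIV-1 5' LTR, which allows Tat-independent production of genomic RNA. It continues through the Ψ packaging signal with a gag fragment, the Rev response element and the cPPT/CTS, and ends in a ΔU3 3' LTR followed by an SV40 polyadenylation signal.

The payload is a single EF1A-driven open reading frame, with the annotated EF-1α core promoter and intron A, flanked by Gateway attB sites (attB4, attB1, attB2) left over from recombinational assembly. It encodes puromycin N-acetyltransferase, a T2A ribosome-skipping peptide and EGFP, so transduced cells make the resistance enzyme and the fluorescent protein as separate polypeptides from one transcript. A downstream WPRE enhances expression. According to the catalogue record, EGFP carries three C-terminal epitope tags in series: StrepTagII, FLAG and AU1. The automated annotation detected only a FLAG-like fragment in that region, and the other two short tags were not called.

The tag triplet serves as a protein-level barcode. This construct is listed as number 16 of 20 EGFP tag combinations made for spatial epitope barcoding. In that approach, differently tagged cell populations are selected with puromycin, tracked by green fluorescence, and distinguished by antibody staining to follow clonal behaviour in tumours.
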