Addgene plasmid #162094: pEpicVector3G_Puro-T2A-EGFP-StrepTagII-FLAG-AU1
Purpose: EGFP linked to 3 tags on the C-terminus as barcodes. Puromycin resistant.
Depositing lab: Julien Sage. Depositing organization: Stanford University. Publication: Spatial epitope barcoding reveals clonal tumor patch behaviors. Rovira-Clave X, Drainas AP, Jiang S, Bai Y, Baron M, Zhu B, Dallas AE, Lee MC, Chu TP, Holzem A, Ayyagari R, Bhattacharya D, McCaffrey EF, Greenwald NF, Markovic M, Coles GL, Angelo M, Bassik MC, Sage J, Nolan GP. Cancer Cell. 2022 Nov 14;40(11):1423-1439.e11. doi: 10.1016/j.ccell.2022.09.014. Epub 2022 Oct 13. PubMed 36240778.
Backbone
  Vector backbone: pLV
  Backbone manufacturer: Vectorbuilder
  Vector type: Lentiviral
  Selectable markers: Puromycin
Growth in bacteria
  Bacterial resistance: Ampicillin, 100 μg/mL
  Growth temperature: 37°C
  Growth strain: NEB Stable
  Copy number: High Copy
Gene/Insert
  Gene/Insert name: Puromycin resistant; EGFP linked to StrepTagII-FLAG-AU1 (alt name: G-3-SFA)
  Species: Synthetic
  Mutation: WT
  Promoter: EF1A
  Tag / fusion protein: StrepTagII-FLAG-AU1 (C terminal on insert)
  Cloning method: Unknown
  Sequencing primers: 3′ aaaggagctgacaggtggtg
Terms and licenses: Academic/Nonprofit Terms; Industry Terms: Not Available to Industry
Depositor comments: #16 out of 20 EGFP tagged combinations . Please visit https://doi.org/10.1101/2021.06.29.449991 for bioRxiv preprint.
How to cite: pEpicVector3G_Puro-T2A-EGFP-StrepTagII-FLAG-AU1 was a gift from Julien Sage (Addgene plasmid # 162094 ; http://n2t.net/addgene:162094 ; RRID:Addgene_162094)
